Addgene plasmid #79508: pENTR221-sGFP
Purpose: MultiSite Gateway entry clones, second fragment (attL5, attL2) Super GFP CDS
Depositing lab: Peter Jon Nelson. Depositing organization: Klinikum der Ludwig Maximilians-Universitaet Muenchen. Publication: A vector platform for the rapid and efficient engineering of stable complex transgenes. Jackel C, Nogueira MS, Ehni N, Kraus C, Ranke J, Dohmann M, Noessner E, Nelson PJ. Sci Rep. 2016 Oct 3;6:34365. doi: 10.1038/srep34365. PubMed 27694838.
Backbone
  Vector backbone: pDONR221-P5P2
  Backbone manufacturer: Thermo Scientific
  Backbone size w/o insert (bp): 4774
  Total vector size (bp): 3339
  Modifications to backbone: Gateway cloned superGFP Insert
  Vector type: Multisite Gateway Entry Clone
Growth in bacteria
  Bacterial resistance: Kanamycin, 50 μg/mL
  Growth temperature: 37°C
  Growth strain: DH5alpha
  Copy number: High Copy
Gene/Insert
  Gene/Insert name: superGFP
  Species: Synthetic
  Insert size (bp): 743
  Promoter: no Promoter
  Tag / fusion protein: 6xHis (C terminal on insert)
  Cloning method: Gateway Cloning
  Sequencing primers: 5′ M13-FP; 3′ M13-RP
Terms and licenses: Academic/Nonprofit Terms; Industry Terms: Not Available to Industry
Depositor comments: Multisite Gateway Entry Clone for superGFP CDS. Second Fragment for 2 Fragment MultiSite Gateway LR reaction.
How to cite: pENTR221-sGFP was a gift from Peter Jon Nelson (Addgene plasmid # 79508 ; http://n2t.net/addgene:79508 ; RRID:Addgene_79508)
