[The description below was written by a language model from this plasmid's Addgene catalogue record and pLannotate feature annotations shown in this document.]
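Description:
pENTR221-sGFP is a MultiSite Gateway entry clone made by recombining a superGFP coding sequence into the donor vector pDONR221-P5P2. The finished plasmid is 3,339 bp, smaller than the 4,774 bp donor, which is consistent with the donor's cassette between the att sites having been replaced by the shorter insert. It is maintained in E. coli as a high-copy plasmid through a ColE1/pUC-type origin and is selected with kanamycin via the aph(3')-Ia KanR gene. Upstream of the cloning region, rrnB T1 and T2 terminators insulate the insert from read-through transcription originating in the backbone. The short lacI, lacZα and MCS annotations are only fragmentary matches, and a T7 promoter sequence lies just outside attL2. M13 forward and reverse priming sites are listed for sequencing across the insert.

The payload is a synthetic green fluorescent protein open reading frame of about 743 bp, carrying a C-terminal 6xHis tag for affinity purification or detection. The automated annotation labels the ORF as yEGFP, which probably reflects its closest database match; the record itself names it superGFP. The insert has no promoter of its own and is flanked by attL5 upstream and attL2 downstream. This pairing makes it the second fragment in a two-fragment MultiSite Gateway LR reaction. There it is joined to a first entry clone, and the two are transferred in a defined order and orientation into a destination vector. The record does not name the partner clone, but since this clone lacks a promoter, expression must be driven by an element from that partner or from the destination vector. The plasmid belongs to a vector platform for rapid modular assembly of stable complex transgenes, in which it contributes a fluorescent reporter coding sequence.
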