Features (pLannotate 1.2.2; 12 found; start..end, strand, type, name):
    121..213     +  CDS            lacI (fragment): lac repressor; lacI; The lac repressor binds to the lac operator to inhibit transcription in E. coli. This inhibition can be relieved by adding lactose or isopropyl-β-D-thiogalactopyranoside (IPTG).
    268..295     -  terminator     rrnB T2 terminator: transcription terminator T2 from the E. coli rrnB gene
    427..470     +  terminator     rrnB T1 terminator: Escherichia coli rrnB; transcription terminator T1 from the E. coli rrnB gene
    517..553     -  CDS            lacZα (fragment): LacZα fragment of β-galactosidase; lacZ fragment
    570..665     +  protein_bind   attL5: mutant version of attL; recombination site for the Gateway® LR reaction LR Clonase™
    668..687     -  misc_feature   MCS (fragment): pUC18/19 multiple cloning site
    694..1410    +  CDS            yEGFP: yEGFP is a fluorescent protein published in 1997.
   1417..1434    +  CDS            7xHis (fragment): 6xHis affinity tag
   1451..1550    -  protein_bind   attL2: mutant version of attL; recombination site for the Gateway® LR reaction LR Clonase™
   1581..1599    -  promoter       T7 promoter: promoter for bacteriophage T7 RNA polymerase
   1733..2542    +  CDS            KanR: aminoglycoside phosphotransferase; aph(3')-Ia; confers resistance to kanamycin in bacteria or G418 (Geneticin®) in eukaryotes
   2689..3277    +  rep_origin     ori: high-copy-number ColE1/pMB1/pBR322/pUC origin of replication
>Addgene plasmid #79508 | pENTR221-sGFP | addgene full sequence | sequence record 178165 | Addgene NGS Result
CTTTCCTGCGTTATCCCCTGATTCTGTGGATAACCGTATTACCGCCTTTGAGTGAGCTGATACCGCTCGC
CGCAGCCGAACGACCGAGCGCAGCGAGTCAGTGAGCGAGGAAGCGGAAGAGCGCCCAATACGCAAACCGC
CTCTCCCCGCGCGTTGGCCGATTCATTAATGCAGCTGGCACGACAGGTTTCCCGACTGGAAAGCGGGCAG
TGAGCGCAACGCAATTAATACGCGTACCGCTAGCCAGGAAGAGTTTGTAGAAACGCAAAAAGGCCATCCG
TCAGGATGGCCTTCTGCTTAGTTTGATGCCTGGCAGTTTATGGCGGGCGTCCTGCCCGCCACCCTCCGGG
CCGTTGCTTCACAACGTTCAAATCCGCTCCCGGCGGATTTGTCCTACTCAGGAGAGCGTTCACCGACAAA
CAACAGATAAAACGAAAGGCCCAGTCTTCCGACTGAGCCTTTCGTTTTATTTGATGCCTGGCAGTTCCCT
ACTCTCGCGTTAACGCTAGCATGGATGTTTTCCCAGTCACGACGTTGTAAAACGACGGCCAGTCTTAAGC
TCGGGCCCCAAATAATGATTTTATTTTGACTGATAGTGACCTGTTCGTTGCAACAAATTGATGAGCAATG
CTTTTTTATAATGCCAACTTTGTATACAAAAGTTGTACGGGTACCGAGCTCGAATTCGCCACCATGGTGA
GCAAGGGCGAGGAGCTGTTCACCGGGGTGGTGCCCATCCTGGTCGAGCTGGACGGCGACGTAAACGGCCA
CAAGTTCAGCGTGTCCGGCGAGGGCGAGGGCGATGCCACCTACGGCAAGCTGACCCTGAAGTTCATCTGC
ACCACCGGCAAGCTGCCCGTGCCCTGGCCCACCCTCGTGACCACCTTCACATATGGCGTGCAGTGCTTCA
GCCGCTACCCCGACCACATGAAGCAGCACGACTTCTTCAAGTCCGCCATGCCCGAAGGCTACGTCCAGGA
GCGCACCATCTTCTTCAAGGACGACGGCAACTACAAGACCCGCGCCGAGGTGAAGTTCGAGGGCGACACC
CTGGTGAACCGCATCGAGCTGAAGGGCATCGACTTCAAGGAGGACGGCAACATCCTGGGGCACAAGCTGG
AGTACAACTTCAACAGCCACAACGTATACATCATGGCTGACAAGCAGAAGAACGGAATCAAGGCCAACTT
CAAGACCCGCCACAACATCGAGGACGGCGGCGTGCAGCTGGCCGACCACTACCAGCAGAACACCCCAATT
GGCGATGGCCCTGTCCTTTTACCAGACAACCATTACCTGTCCACACAATCTGCCCTTTCGAAAGATCCCA
ACGAAAAGAGAGACCACATGGTCCTTCTTGAGTTTGTAACAGCTGCTGGGATTACACATGGCATGGATGA
ACTATACAAGGGATCCCATCACCATCACCATCACTAAGCTCTCGAGCGGAACCCAGCTTTCTTGTACAAA
GTTGGCATTATAAGAAAGCATTGCTTATCAATTTGTTGCAACGAACAGGTCACTATCAGTCAAAATAAAA
TCATTATTTGCCATCCAGCTGCAGGGCGGCCGCGATATCCCCTATAGTGAGTCGTATTACATGGTCATAG
CTGTTTCCTGGCAGCTCTGGCCCGTGTCTCAAAATCTCTGATGTTACATTGCACAAGATAAAAATATATC
ATCATGAACAATAAAACTGTCTGCTTACATAAACAGTAATACAAGGGGTGTTATGAGCCATATTCAACGG
GAAACGTCGAGGCCGCGATTAAATTCCAACATGGATGCTGATTTATATGGGTATAAATGGGCTCGCGATA
ATGTCGGGCAATCAGGTGCGACAATCTATCGCTTGTATGGGAAGCCCGATGCGCCAGAGTTGTTTCTGAA
ACATGGCAAAGGTAGCGTTGCCAATGATGTTACAGATGAGATGGTCAGACTAAACTGGCTGACGGAATTT
ATGCCTCTTCCGACCATCAAGCATTTTATCCGTACTCCTGATGATGCATGGTTACTCACCACTGCGATCC
CCGGAAAAACAGCATTCCAGGTATTAGAAGAATATCCTGATTCAGGTGAAAATATTGTTGATGCGCTGGC
AGTGTTCCTGCGCCGGTTGCATTCGATTCCTGTTTGTAATTGTCCTTTTAACAGCGATCGCGTATTTCGT
CTCGCTCAGGCGCAATCACGAATGAATAACGGTTTGGTTGATGCGAGTGATTTTGATGACGAGCGTAATG
GCTGGCCTGTTGAACAAGTCTGGAAAGAAATGCATAAACTTTTGCCATTCTCACCGGATTCAGTCGTCAC
TCATGGTGATTTCTCACTTGATAACCTTATTTTTGACGAGGGGAAATTAATAGGTTGTATTGATGTTGGA
CGAGTCGGAATCGCAGACCGATACCAGGATCTTGCCATCCTATGGAACTGCCTCGGTGAGTTTTCTCCTT
CATTACAGAAACGGCTTTTTCAAAAATATGGTATTGATAATCCTGATATGAATAAATTGCAGTTTCATTT
GATGCTCGATGAGTTTTTCTAATCAGAATTGGTTAATTGGTTGTAACACTGGCAGAGCATTACGCTGACT
TGACGGGACGGCGCAAGCTCATGACCAAAATCCCTTAACGTGAGTTACGCGTCGTTCCACTGAGCGTCAG
ACCCCGTAGAAAAGATCAAAGGATCTTCTTGAGATCCTTTTTTTCTGCGCGTAATCTGCTGCTTGCAAAC
AAAAAAACCACCGCTACCAGCGGTGGTTTGTTTGCCGGATCAAGAGCTACCAACTCTTTTTCCGAAGGTA
ACTGGCTTCAGCAGAGCGCAGATACCAAATACTGTTCTTCTAGTGTAGCCGTAGTTAGGCCACCACTTCA
AGAACTCTGTAGCACCGCCTACATACCTCGCTCTGCTAATCCTGTTACCAGTGGCTGCTGCCAGTGGCGA
TAAGTCGTGTCTTACCGGGTTGGACTCAAGACGATAGTTACCGGATAAGGCGCAGCGGTCGGGCTGAACG
GGGGGTTCGTGCACACAGCCCAGCTTGGAGCGAACGACCTACACCGAACTGAGATACCTACAGCGTGAGC
TATGAGAAAGCGCCACGCTTCCCGAAGGGAGAAAGGCGGACAGGTATCCGGTAAGCGGCAGGGTCGGAAC
AGGAGAGCGCACGAGGGAGCTTCCAGGGGGAAACGCCTGGTATCTTTATAGTCCTGTCGGGTTTCGCCAC
CTCTGACTTGAGCGTCGATTTTTGTGATGCTCGTCAGGGGGGCGGAGCCTATGGAAAAACGCCAGCAACG
CGGCCTTTTTACGGTTCCTGGCCTTTTGCTGGCCTTTTGCTCACATGTT
